Addgene plasmid #167529: Venus-30aa-Noxa-4E-pEGFP-C1
Purpose: To increase the length of the linker between Venus and Noxa-4E proteins
Depositing lab: David Andrews. Depositing organization: Sunnybrook Research Institute.
Backbone
  Vector backbone: pEGFP-C1
  Vector type: Mammalian Expression
  Selectable markers: Neomycin (select with G418)
Growth in bacteria
  Bacterial resistance: Kanamycin, 50 μg/mL
  Growth temperature: 37°C
  Growth strain: DH5alpha
  Copy number: High Copy
Gene/Insert
  Gene/Insert name: PMA-induced protein 1 (alt name: Noxa)
  Species: H. sapiens (human)
  Mutation: C25E, L29E, F32E, L36E
  Entrez Gene: PMAIP1 (a.k.a. APR, NOXA)
  Promoter: CMV
  Tag / fusion protein: Venus (N terminal on insert)
  Cloning method: Restriction Enzyme; 5′ cloning site Unknown (unknown if destroyed); 3′ cloning site Unknown (unknown if destroyed)
  Sequencing primers: 5′ TGACGCAAATGGGCGGTAGG; 3′ TCGCCCTTTGACGTTGGAGTCCAC
Terms and licenses: Academic/Nonprofit Terms; Industry Terms: Not Available to Industry
Depositor comments: The Noxa sequence aligns with phorbol-12-myristate-13-acetate-induced protien 1 isoform 6 [Homo sapiens] (NCBI Reference Sequence: NM_021127.3) Venus fused to the N-terminus of human Noxa amino acid sequence: "MPGKKARKNAQPSPARAPAELEVECATQLRRFGDKLNFRQKLLNLISKLFCSGT". Linked by a 30 amino acid (aa) linker. Noxa BH3 region has hydrophobic positions H1-H4 mutated to glutamic acid (E), referred to as "BH3-4E" mutation, BH3 mutations: C25E, L29E, F32E, L36E. When compared with EYFP, the Venus fluorophore contains the following mutations: F46L, F64L, M153T, V163A and S175G. This Venus protein contains an A207K, F224R and L232H mutations to make it monomeric. An additional A164V mutation in Venus occurred in this construct, which does not appear to affect fluorescence of the protein.
How to cite: Venus-30aa-Noxa-4E-pEGFP-C1 was a gift from David Andrews (Addgene plasmid # 167529 ; http://n2t.net/addgene:167529 ; RRID:Addgene_167529)
