[The description below was written by a language model from this plasmid's Addgene catalogue record and pLannotate feature annotations shown in this document.]
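Description:
Venus-30aa-Noxa-4E-pEGFP-C1 is a 4.9 kb mammalian expression plasmid built on the pEGFP-C1 backbone, in which the fluorescent protein position is occupied by monomeric Venus rather than EGFP. It replicates in E. coli from a high-copy ColE1/pUC-type origin and also carries an f1 origin. A single NeoR/KanR (Tn5 aminoglycoside phosphotransferase) gene serves both hosts: a bacterial bla-type promoter drives it for kanamycin selection, and the SV40 early promoter with an HSV TK polyadenylation signal drives it for G418 selection of transfected mammalian cells. Short annotated fragments of ble, SV40 large T antigen and the bGH poly(A) signal appear to be backbone remnants rather than functional elements.

The payload is transcribed from the CMV immediate-early enhancer/promoter and terminated by the SV40 poly(A) signal. It encodes Venus fused through a 30-amino-acid linker to the N-terminus of human Noxa (PMAIP1), a BH3-only pro-apoptotic protein that binds MCL1. In this "4E" variant, the four hydrophobic positions H1–H4 of the BH3 region are replaced by glutamic acid (C25E, L29E, F32E, L36E). The record does not spell out the functional consequence, but such a mutant would typically serve as a BH3-defective comparison for wild-type Noxa. According to the depositor, the Venus moiety carries the standard Venus changes relative to EYFP, additional monomerizing substitutions, and an incidental A164V change that does not appear to affect fluorescence. The stated purpose of the construct is to lengthen the linker between Venus and Noxa-4E. The cloning sites used are not recorded.
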