Features (pLannotate 1.2.2; 15 found; start..end, strand, type, name):
     87..390     +  enhancer       CMV enhancer: human cytomegalovirus immediate early enhancer
    391..594     +  promoter       CMV promoter: human cytomegalovirus (CMV) immediate early promoter
    639..1356    +  CDS            mVenus (fragment): Venus YFP with monomerizing A206K mutation (Nagai et al., 2002; Kremers et al., 2006) mammalian codon-optimized
   1479..1607    +  CDS            PMAIP1 (fragment): APR_HUMAN - Also known as NOXA. Experimental evidence at protein level: Swiss-Prot protein existence level 1. Promotes activation of caspases and apoptosis. Promotes mitochondrial membrane changes and efflux of apoptogenic proteins from the mitochondria. Contributes to p53/TP53-dependent apoptosis after radiation exposure. Promotes proteasomal degradation of MCL1. Competes with BAK1 for binding to MCL1 and can displace BAK1 from its binding site on MCL1 (By similarity). Competes with BIM/BCL2L11 for binding to MCL1 and can displace BIM/BCL2L11 from its binding site on MCL1. From Homo sapiens (
   1621..1705    +  CDS            large T antigen (fragment): large T antigen from SV40 (simian virus 40)
   1728..1849    +  polyA_signal   SV40 poly(A) signal: SV40 polyadenylation signal
   1856..2311    -  rep_origin     f1 ori (sequence partly withheld): f1 bacteriophage origin of replication; arrow indicates direction of (+) strand synthesis
   2338..2442    +  promoter       AmpR promoter: bla
   2485..2556    +  promoter       SV40 promoter (fragment): SV40 enhancer and early promoter
   2583..2793    +  promoter       SV40 promoter: SV40 early promoter
   2836..3630    +  CDS            NeoR/KanR: aminoglycoside phosphotransferase from Tn5; aph(3')-II (or nptII); confers resistance to neomycin, kanamycin, and G418 (Geneticin®)
   3651..3803    +  CDS            ble (fragment): BLE_KLEPN - Experimental evidence at protein level: Swiss-Prot protein existence level 1. Binding protein with a strong affinity to the bleomycin family of antibiotics. Binds to CL990; an antimitotic-antibiotic compound. From Klebsiella pneumoniae.
   3862..3909    +  polyA_signal   HSV TK poly(A) signal: herpes simplex virus thymidine kinase polyadenylation signal (Cole and Stacy, 1985)
   4000..4016    -  polyA_signal   bGH poly(A) signal (fragment): bovine growth hormone polyadenylation signal
   4238..4826    +  rep_origin     ori: high-copy-number ColE1/pMB1/pBR322/pUC origin of replication
>Addgene plasmid #167529 | Venus-30aa-Noxa-4E-pEGFP-C1 | addgene full sequence | sequence record 347649 | Addgene NGS Result
TGGATAACCGTATTACCGCCATGCATTAGTTATTAATAGTAATCAATTACGGGGTCATTAGTTCATAGCC
CATATATGGAGTTCCGCGTTACATAACTTACGGTAAATGGCCCGCCTGGCTGACCGCCCAACGACCCCCG
CCCATTGACGTCAATAATGACGTATGTTCCCATAGTAACGCCAATAGGGACTTTCCATTGACGTCAATGG
GTGGAGTATTTACGGTAAACTGCCCACTTGGCAGTACATCAAGTGTATCATATGCCAAGTACGCCCCCTA
TTGACGTCAATGACGGTAAATGGCCCGCCTGGCATTATGCCCAGTACATGACCTTATGGGACTTTCCTAC
TTGGCAGTACATCTACGTATTAGTCATCGCTATTACCATGGTGATGCGGTTTTGGCAGTACATCAATGGG
CGTGGATAGCGGTTTGACTCACGGGGATTTCCAAGTCTCCACCCCATTGACGTCAATGGGAGTTTGTTTT
GGCACCAAAATCAACGGGACTTTCCAAAATGTCGTAACAACTCCGCCCCATTGACGCAAATGGGCGGTAG
GCGTGTACGGTGGGAGGTCTATATAAGCAGAGCTGGTTTAGTGAACCGTCAGATCCGCTAGCGCTACCGG
TCGCCACCATGGTGAGCAAGGGCGAGGAGCTGTTCACCGGGGTGGTGCCCATCCTGGTCGAGCTGGACGG
CGACGTAAACGGCCACAAGTTCAGCGTGTCCGGCGAGGGCGAGGGCGATGCCACCTACGGCAAGCTGACC
CTGAAGCTGATCTGCACCACCGGCAAGCTGCCCGTGCCCTGGCCCACCCTCGTGACCACCCTGGGCTACG
GCCTGCAGTGCTTCGCCCGCTACCCCGACCACATGAAGCAGCACGACTTCTTCAAGTCCGCCATGCCCGA
AGGCTACGTCCAGGAGCGCACCATCTTCTTCAAGGACGACGGCAACTACAAGACCCGCGCCGAGGTGAAG
TTCGAGGGCGACACCCTGGTGAACCGCATCGAGCTGAAGGGCATCGACTTCAAGGAGGACGGCAACATCC
TGGGGCACAAGCTGGAGTACAACTACAACAGCCACAACGTCTATATCACCGCCGACAAGCAGAAGAACGG
CATCAAGGTCAACTTCAAGATCCGCCACAACATCGAGGACGGCGGCGTGCAGCTCGCCGACCACTACCAG
CAGAACACCCCCATCGGCGACGGCCCCGTGCTGCTGCCCGACAACCACTACCTGAGCTACCAGTCCAAGC
TGAGCAAAGACCCCAACGAGAAGCGCGATCACATGGTCCTGCTGGAACGCGTGACCGCCGCCGGGATCAC
TCACGGCATGGACGAGCTGTACAAGTCCGGACTCACTAGTGGCGCCCTCGAGACGCGTCCCGGGGGTACC
GCTGGACCGGTCGCCGGCGAGACGCGTGGCAGATCTCGAGGAGGCATGCCTGGGAAGAAGGCGCGCAAGA
ACGCTCAACCGAGCCCCGCGCGGGCTCCAGCAGAGCTGGAAGTCGAGGAAGCTACTCAAGAGAGGAGAGA
AGGAGACAAAGAGAACTTCCGGCAGAAACTTCTGAATCTGATATCCAAACTCTTCTGCTCAGGAACCTGA
TCTAGATAACTGATCATAATCAGCCATACCACATTTGTAGAGGTTTTACTTGCTTTAAAAAACCTCCCAC
ACCTCCCCCTGAACCTGAAACATAAAATGAATGCAATTGTTGTTGTTAACTTGTTTATTGCAGCTTATAA
TGGTTACAAATAAAGCAATAGCATCACAAATTTCACAAATAAAGCATTTTTTTCACTGCATTCTAGTTGT
GGTTTGTCCAAACTCATCAATGTATCTTAAGGCGTAAATTGTAAGCGTTAATATTTTGTTAAAATTCGCG
TTAAATTTTTGTTAAATCAGCTCATTTTTTAACCAATAGGCCGAAATCGGCAAAATCCCTTATAAATCAA
AAGAATAGACCGAGATAGGGT
[37 nt withheld, positions 1982-2018]
AAAGAACGTGGACTCCAACGTCAAAGG
[49 nt withheld, positions 2046-2094]
T
[91 nt withheld, positions 2096-2186]
G
[58 nt withheld, positions 2188-2245]
T
[65 nt withheld, positions 2247-2311]
CAGGTGGCACTTTTCGGGGAAATGTGCGCGGAACCCCTATTTGTTTATTTTTCTAAATACATTCAAATAT
GTATCCGCTCATGAGACAATAACCCTGATAAATGCTTCAATAATATTGAAAAAGGAAGAGTCCTGAGGCG
GAAAGAACCAGCTGTGGAATGTGTGTCAGTTAGGGTGTGGAAAGTCCCCAGGCTCCCCAGCAGGCAGAAG
TATACAAAGCATGCATCTCAATTAGTCAGCAACCAGGTGTGGAAAGTCCCCAGGCTCCCCAGCAGGCAGA
AGTATGCAAAGCATGCATCTCAATTAGTCAGCAACCATAGTCCCGCCCCTAACTCCGCCCATCCCGCCCC
TAACTCCGCCCAGTTCCGCCCATTCTCCGCCCCATGGCTGACTAATTTTTTTTATTTATGCAGAGGCCGA
GGCCGCCTCGGCCTCTGAGCTATTCCAGAAGTAGTGAGGAGGCTTTTTTGGAGGCCTAGGCTTTTGCAAA
GATCGATCAAGAGACAGGATGAGGATCGTTTCGCATGATTGAACAAGATGGATTGCACGCAGGTTCTCCG
GCCGCTTGGGTGGAGAGGCTATTCGGCTATGACTGGGCACAACAGACAATCGGCTGCTCTGATGCCGCCG
TGTTCCGGCTGTCAGCGCAGGGGCGCCCGGTTCTTTTTGTCAAGACCGACCTGTCCGGTGCCCTGAATGA
ACTGCAAGACGAGGCAGCGCGGCTATCGTGGCTGGCCACGACGGGCGTTCCTTGCGCAGCTGTGCTCGAC
GTTGTCACTGAAGCGGGAAGGGACTGGCTGCTATTGGGCGAAGTGCCGGGGCAGGATCTCCTGTCATCTC
ACCTTGCTCCTGCCGAGAAAGTATCCATCATGGCTGATGCAATGCGGCGGCTGCATACGCTTGATCCGGC
TACCTGCCCATTCGACCACCAAGCGAAACATCGCATCGAGCGAGCACGTACTCGGATGGAAGCCGGTCTT
GTCGATCAGGATGATCTGGACGAAGAGCATCAGGGGCTCGCGCCAGCCGAACTGTTCGCCAGGCTCAAGG
CGAGCATGCCCGACGGCGAGGATCTCGTCGTGACCCATGGCGATGCCTGCTTGCCGAATATCATGGTGGA
AAATGGCCGCTTTTCTGGATTCATCGACTGTGGCCGGCTGGGTGTGGCGGACCGCTATCAGGACATAGCG
TTGGCTACCCGTGATATTGCTGAAGAGCTTGGCGGCGAATGGGCTGACCGCTTCCTCGTGCTTTACGGTA
TCGCCGCTCCCGATTCGCAGCGCATCGCCTTCTATCGCCTTCTTGACGAGTTCTTCTGAGCGGGACTCTG
GGGTTCGAAATGACCGACCAAGCGACGCCCAACCTGCCATCACGAGATTTCGATTCCACCGCCGCCTTCT
ATGAAAGGTTGGGCTTCGGAATCGTTTTCCGGGACGCCGGCTGGATGATCCTCCAGCGCGGGGATCTCAT
GCTGGAGTTCTTCGCCCACCCTAGGGGGAGGCTAACTGAAACACGGAAGGAGACAATACCGGAAGGAACC
CGCGCTATGACGGCAATAAAAAGACAGAATAAAACGCACGGTGTTGGGTCGTTTGTTCATAAACGCGGGG
TTCGGTCCCAGGGCTGGCACTCTGTCGATACCCCACCGAGACCCCATTGGGGCCAATACGCCCGCGTTTC
TTCCTTTTCCCCACCCCACCCCCCAAGTTCGGGTGAAGGCCCAGGGCTCGCAGCCAACGTCGGGGCGGCA
GGCCCTGCCATAGCCTCAGGTTACTCATATATACTTTAGATTGATTTAAAACTTCATTTTTAATTTAAAA
GGATCTAGGTGAAGATCCTTTTTGATAATCTCATGACCAAAATCCCTTAACGTGAGTTTTCGTTCCACTG
AGCGTCAGACCCCGTAGAAAAGATCAAAGGATCTTCTTGAGATCCTTTTTTTCTGCGCGTAATCTGCTGC
TTGCAAACAAAAAAACCACCGCTACCAGCGGTGGTTTGTTTGCCGGATCAAGAGCTACCAACTCTTTTTC
CGAAGGTAACTGGCTTCAGCAGAGCGCAGATACCAAATACTGTTCTTCTAGTGTAGCCGTAGTTAGGCCA
CCACTTCAAGAACTCTGTATCACCGCCTACATACCTCGCTCTGCTAATCCTGTTACCAGTGGCTGCTGCC
AGTGGCGATAAGTCGTGTCTTACCGGGTTGGACTCAAGACGATAGTTACCGGATAAGGCGCAGCGGTCGG
GCTGAACGGGGGGTTCGTGCACACAGCCCAGCTTGGAGCGAACGACCTACACCGAACTGAGATACCTACA
GCGTGAGCTATGAGAAAGCGCCACGCTTCCCGAAGGGAGAAAGGCGGACAGGTATCCGGTAAGCGGCAGG
GTCGGAACAGGAGAGCGCACGAGGGAGCTTCCAGGGGGAAACGCCTGGTATCTTTATAGTCCTGTCGGGT
TTCGCCACCTCTGACTTGAGCGTCGATTTTTGTGATGCTCGTCAGGGGGGCGGAGCCTATGGAAAAACGC
CAGCAACGCGGCCTTTTTACGGTTCCTGGCCTTTTGCTGGCCTTTTGCTCACATGTTCTTTCCTGCGTTA
TCCCCTGATTCTG
